Addgene plasmid #63078: pKG204
Purpose: Retroviral expression of EGFP-TEV-S-tag HP1 alpha for protein localization and affinity purification (LAP)
Depositing lab: Iain Cheeseman. Depositing organization: Whitehead Institute for Biomedical Research.
Backbone
  Vector backbone: pIC242
  Backbone manufacturer: Cheeseman/Desai (Addgene plasmid #44432)
  Vector type: Mammalian Expression, Retroviral
  Selectable markers: Blasticidin
Growth in bacteria
  Bacterial resistance: Ampicillin, 100 μg/mL
  Growth temperature: 37°C
  Growth strain: DH5alpha
  Copy number: High Copy
Gene/Insert
  Gene/Insert name: HP1 alpha
  Species: H. sapiens (human)
  Insert size (bp): 576
  Mutation: V151I mutation compared to GenBank reference sequence NP_036249.1
  Entrez Gene: CBX5 (a.k.a. HEL25, HP1, HP1A, HP1alpha)
  Tag / fusion protein: EGFP (N terminal on backbone); TEV-S (N terminal on backbone)
  Cloning method: Restriction Enzyme; 5′ cloning site XhoI (not destroyed); 3′ cloning site EcoRI (not destroyed)
  Sequencing primers: 5′ oCB21; 3′ oCB22
Terms and licenses: Academic/Nonprofit Terms; Industry Terms: Not Available to Industry
How to cite: pKG204 was a gift from Iain Cheeseman (Addgene plasmid # 63078 ; http://n2t.net/addgene:63078 ; RRID:Addgene_63078)
