[The description below was written by a language model from this plasmid's Addgene catalogue record and pLannotate feature annotations shown in this document.]
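Description:
pKG204 is a Moloney murine leukemia virus-based retroviral vector for mammalian expression, built on the pIC242 backbone, that delivers human HP1 alpha (CBX5) fused at its N terminus to a localization and affinity purification (LAP) tag. In bacteria the plasmid is maintained through a high-copy ColE1/pUC-type origin and selected with ampicillin via the β-lactamase gene and its native promoter.

The retroviral unit is bounded by MMLV long terminal repeats and carries a packaging signal (annotated as an MESV Ψ fragment) followed by a truncated gag segment lacking its start codon, elements that promote encapsidation of the vector RNA when viral proteins are supplied in trans by packaging cells. No separate internal promoter is annotated upstream of the fusion gene, so its expression presumably depends on the 5′ LTR, although the record does not say so explicitly. The open reading frame runs EGFP, a short linker containing a TEV protease cleavage site (picked up by the annotation as a capTEV fragment), an S-tag, and then the 576 bp HP1 alpha coding sequence, which was inserted between XhoI and EcoRI sites and carries a V151I change relative to the reference protein. Downstream, an SV40 enhancer/early promoter paired with the bacterial EM7 promoter drives blasticidin S deaminase, allowing blasticidin selection of transduced cells.

The construct is intended for generating stably transduced cells in which EGFP reports the localization of HP1 alpha, a heterochromatin component that binds H3K9-methylated histone tails. The same tag supports tandem purification, typically EGFP capture, release by TEV cleavage, and S-tag recapture, to identify interacting proteins.
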