Features (pLannotate 1.2.2; 19 found; start..end, strand, type, name):
      8..477     +  LTR            LTR: long terminal repeat from Moloney murine leukemia virus
    601..875     +  misc_feature   MESV Ψ (fragment): packaging signal of murine embryonic stem cell virus
    934..1350    +  CDS            gag (truncated): truncated Moloney murine leukemia virus (MMLV) gag gene lacking the start codon
   1391..2107    +  CDS            EGFP: EGFP is a basic (constitutively fluorescent) green fluorescent protein published in 1996, derived from Aequorea victoria. It is reported to be a rapidly-maturing weak dimer with moderate acid sensitivity.
   2134..2152    +  misc_feature   MCS (fragment): pBluescript multiple cloning site
   2153..2172    +  CDS            capTEV™ (fragment): composite tag for in vivo biotinylation, TEV protease cleavage, and 6xHis tagging
   2186..2230    +  CDS            S-Tag: affinity and epitope tag derived from pancreatic ribonuclease A
   2255..2827    +  CDS            CBX5: CBX5_HUMAN - Also known as HP1A. Experimental evidence at protein level: Swiss-Prot protein existence level 1. Component of heterochromatin that recognizes and binds histone H3 tails methylated at 'Lys-9' (H3K9me), leading to epigenetic repression. In contrast, it is excluded from chromatin when 'Tyr-41' of histone H3 is phosphorylated (H3Y41ph). Can interact with lamin-B receptor (LBR). This interaction can contribute to the association of the heterochromatin with the inner nuclear membrane. Involved in the formation of functional kinetochore through interaction with MIS12 complex proteins. F
   2831..2867    +  misc_feature   MCS (fragment): multiple cloning site
   2884..2968    +  CDS            large T antigen (fragment): large T antigen from SV40 (simian virus 40)
   3011..3340    +  promoter       SV40 promoter: SV40 enhancer and early promoter
   3355..3402    +  promoter       EM7 promoter: synthetic bacterial promoter&nbsp
   3421..3819    +  CDS            BSD: blasticidin S deaminase; Aspergillus terreus BSD; confers resistance to blasticidin
   3872..4465    +  LTR            LTR: long terminal repeat from Moloney murine leukemia virus
   4474..4520    +  LTR            5' LTR (truncated) (fragment): truncated long terminal repeat from Moloney murine sarcoma virus
   4603..4651    -  CDS            lacI (fragment): lac repressor; lacI; The lac repressor binds to the lac operator to inhibit transcription in E. coli. This inhibition can be relieved by adding lactose or isopropyl-β-D-thiogalactopyranoside (IPTG).
   4837..5425    -  rep_origin     ori: high-copy-number ColE1/pMB1/pBR322/pUC origin of replication
   5603..6463    -  CDS            AmpR: β-lactamase; bla; confers resistance to ampicillin, carbenicillin, and related antibiotics
   6464..6568    -  promoter       AmpR promoter: bla
>Addgene plasmid #63078 | pKG204 | depositor full sequence | sequence record 134726 | pKG204 sequence 6591 bps
CTGCAGCCTGAATATGGGCCAAACAGGATATCTGTGGTAAGCAGTTCCTGCCCCGGCTCAGGGCCAAGAA
CAGATGGAACAGCTGAATATGGGCCAAACAGGATATCTGTGGTAAGCAGTTCCTGCCCCGGCTCAGGGCC
AAGAACAGATGGTCCCCAGATGCGGTCCAGCCCTCAGCAGTTTCTAGAGAACCATCAGATGTTTCCAGGG
TGCCCCAAGGACCTGAAATGACCCTGTGCCTTATTTGAACTAACCAATCAGTTCGCTTCTCGCTTCTGTT
CGCGCGCTTCTGCTCCCCGAGCTCAATAAAAGAGCCCACAACCCCTCACTCGGGGCGCCAGTCCTCCGAT
TGACTGAGTCGCCCGGGTACCCGTGTATCCAATAAACCCTCTTGCAGTTGCATCCGACTTGTGGTCTCGC
TGTTCCTTGGGAGGGTCTCCTCTGAGTGATTGACTACCCGTCAGCGGGGGTCTTTCATTTGGGGGCTCGT
CCGGGATCGGGAGACCCCTGCCCAGGGACCACCGACCCACCACCGGGAGGTAAGCTGGCCAGCAACTTAT
CTGTGTCTGTCCGATTGTCTAGTGTCTATGACTGATTTTATGCGCCTGCGTCGGTACTAGTTAGCTAACT
AGCTCTGTATCTGGCGGACCCGTGGTGGAACTGACGAGTTCTGAACACCCGGCCGCAACCCTGGGAGACG
TCCCAGGGACTTTGGGGGCCGTTTTTGTGGCCCGACCTGAGGAAGGGAGTCGATGTGGAATCCGACCCCG
TCAGGATATGTGGTTCTGGTAGGAGACGAGAACCTAAAACAGTTCCCGCCTCCGTCTGAATTTTTGCTTT
CGGTTTGGAACCGAAGCCGCGCGTCTTGTCTGCTGCAGCATCGTTCTGTGTTGTCTCTGTCTGACTGTGT
TTCTGTATTTGTCTGAAAATTAGGGCCAGACTGTTACCACTCCCTTAAGTTTGACCTTAGATCACTGGAA
AGATGTCGAGCGGCTCGCTCACAACCAGTCGGTAGATGTCAAGAAGAGACGTTGGGTTACCTTCTGCTCT
GCAGAATGGCCAACCTTTAACGTCGGATGGCCGCGAGACGGCACCTTTAACCGAGACCTCATCACCCAGG
TTAAGATCAAGGTCTTTTCACCTGGCCCGCATGGACACCCAGACCAGGTCCCCTACATCGTGACCTGGGA
AGCCTTGGCTTTTGACCCCCCTCCCTGGGTCAAGCCCTTTGTACACCCTAAGCCTCCGCCTCCTCTTCTT
CCATCCGCGCCGTCTCTCCCCCTTGAACCTCCTCTTTCGACCCCGCCTCAATCCTCCCTTTATCCAGCCC
TCACTCCTTCTCTAGGCGCCGGCCGGATCCCAGTGTGGTGGTACGCTACCGGTCGCCACCATGGTGAGCA
AGGGCGAGGAGCTGTTCACCGGGGTGGTGCCCATCCTGGTCGAGCTGGACGGCGACGTAAACGGCCACAA
GTTCAGCGTGTCCGGCGAGGGCGAGGGCGATGCCACCTACGGCAAGCTGACCCTGAAGTTCATCTGCACC
ACCGGCAAGCTGCCCGTGCCCTGGCCCACCCTCGTGACCACCCTGACCTACGGCGTGCAGTGCTTCAGCC
GCTACCCCGACCACATGAAGCAGCACGACTTCTTCAAGTCCGCCATGCCCGAAGGCTACGTCCAGGAGCG
CACCATCTTCTTCAAGGACGACGGCAACTACAAGACCCGCGCCGAGGTGAAGTTCGAGGGCGACACCCTG
GTGAACCGCATCGAGCTGAAGGGCATCGACTTCAAGGAGGACGGCAACATCCTGGGGCACAAGCTGGAGT
ACAACTACAACAGCCACAACGTCTATATCATGGCCGACAAGCAGAAGAACGGCATCAAGGTGAACTTCAA
GATCCGCCACAACATCGAGGACGGCAGCGTGCAGCTCGCCGACCACTACCAGCAGAACACCCCCATCGGC
GACGGCCCCGTGCTGCTGCCCGACAACCACTACCTGAGCACCCAGTCCGCCCTGAGCAAAGACCCCAACG
AGAAGCGCGATCACATGGTCCTGCTGGAGTTCGTGACCGCCGCCGGGATCACTCTCGGCATGGACGAGCT
GTACAAGTCCGGAGGGGATCGGTGGAGCTCCACCGGTGGCGGCCGCTCTAGAGAGAATCTTTATTTTCAG
GGCGCCGCCAAATTCAAAGAAACCGCTGCTGCTAAATTCGAACGCCAGCACATGGACAGCGGAGGTGGAG
GTACTAGTCTCGAGATGGGAAAGAAAACCAAGCGGACAGCTGACAGTTCTTCTTCAGAGGATGAGGAGGA
GTATGTTGTGGAGAAGGTGCTAGACAGGCGCGTGGTTAAGGGACAAGTGGAATATCTACTGAAGTGGAAA
GGCTTTTCTGAGGAGCACAATACTTGGGAACCTGAGAAAAACTTGGATTGCCCTGAGCTAATTTCTGAAT
TTATGAAAAAGTATAAGAAGATGAAGGAGGGTGAAAATAATAAACCCAGGGAGAAGTCAGAAAGTAACAA
GAGGAAATCCAATTTCTCAAACAGTGCCGATGACATCAAATCTAAAAAAAAGAGAGAGCAGAGCAATGAT
ATCGCTCGGGGCTTTGAGAGAGGACTGGAACCAGAAAAGATCATTGGGGCAACAGATTCCTGTGGTGATT
TAATGTTCCTAATGAAATGGAAAGACACAGATGAAGCTGACCTGATTCTTGCAAAAGAAGCTAATGTGAA
ATGTCCACAAATTGTGATAGCATTTTATGAAGAGAGACTGACATGGCATGCATATCCTGAGGATGCGGAA
AACAAAGAGAAAGAAACAGCAAAGAGCTAAGAATTCTGCAGTCGACGGTACCGCGGGCCCGGGATCCACC
GGATCTAGATAACTGATCATAATCAGCCATACCACATTTGTAGAGGTTTTACTTGCTTTAAAAAACCTCC
CACACCTCCCCCTGAACCTGAAACATAAAATGAATGCAATTCGCCAGCACAGTGGTCGACCCTGTGGAAT
GTGTGTCAGTTAGGGTGTGGAAAGTCCCCAGGCTCCCCAGCAGGCAGAAGTATGCAAAGCATGCATCTCA
ATTAGTCAGCAACCAGGTGTGGAAAGTCCCCAGGCTCCCCAGCAGGCAGAAGTATGCAAAGCATGCATCT
CAATTAGTCAGCAACCATAGTCCCGCCCCTAACTCCGCCCATCCCGCCCCTAACTCCGCCCAGTTCCGCC
CATTCTCCGCCCCATGGCTGACTAATTTTTTTTATTTATGCAGAGGCCGAGGCCGCCTCGGCCTCTGAGC
TATTCCAGAAGTAGTGAGGAGGCTTTTTTGGAGGCCTAGGCTTTTGCAAAAAGCTTGAGCACGTGTTGAC
AATTAATCATCGGCATAGTATATCGGCATAGTATAATACGACAAGGTGAGGAACTAAACCATGGCCAAGC
CTTTGTCTCAAGAAGAATCCACCCTCATTGAAAGAGCAACGGCTACAATCAACAGCATCCCCATCTCTGA
AGACTACAGCGTCGCCAGCGCAGCTCTCTCTAGCGACGGCCGCATCTTCACTGGTGTCAATGTATATCAT
TTTACTGGGGGACCTTGTGCAGAACTCGTGGTGCTGGGCACTGCTGCTGCTGCGGCAGCTGGCAACCTGA
CTTGTATCGTCGCGATCGGAAATGAGAACAGGGGCATCTTGAGCCCCTGCGGACGGTGCCGACAGGTGCT
TCTCGATCTGCATCCTGGGATCAAAGCCATAGTGAAGGACAGTGATGGACAGCCGACGGCAGTTGGGATT
CGTGAATTGCTGCCCTCTGGTTATGTGTGGGAGGGCTAAGCACTTCATCGATAAAATAAAAGATTTTATT
TAGTCTCCAGAAAAAGGGGGGAATGAAAGACCCCACCTGTAGGTTTGGCAAGCTAGCTTAAGTAACGCCA
TTTTGCAAGGCATGGAAAAATACATAACTGAGAATAGAGAAGTTCAGATCAAGGTCAGGAACAGATGGAA
CAGCTGAATATGGGCCAAACAGGATATCTGTGGTAAGCAGTTCCTGCCCCGGCTCAGGGCCAAGAACAGA
TGGAACAGCTGAATATGGGCCAAACAGGATATCTGTGGTAAGCAGTTCCTGCCCCGGCTCAGGGCCAAGA
ACAGATGGTCCCCAGATGCGGTCCAGCCCTCAGCAGTTTCTAGAGAACCATCAGATGTTTCCAGGGTGCC
CCAAGGACCTGAAATGACCCTGTGCCTTATTTGAACTAACCAATCAGTTCGCTTCTCGCTTCTGTTCGCG
CGCTTCTGCTCCCCGAGCTCAATAAAAGAGCCCACAACCCCTCACTCGGGGCGCCAGTCCTCCGATTGAC
TGAGTCGCCCGGGTACCCGTGTATCCAATAAACCCTCTTGCAGTTGCATCCGACTTGTGGTCTCGCTGTT
CCTTGGGAGGGTCTCCTCTGAGTGATTGACTACCCGTCAGCGGGGGTCTTTCATTTCCGACTTGTGGTCT
CGCTGCCTTGGGAGGGTCTCCTCTGAGTGATTGACTACCCGTCAGCGGGGGTCTTCACATGCAGCATGTA
TCAAAATTAATTTGGTTTTTTTTCTTAAGTATTTACATTAAATGGCCATAGTTGCATTAATGAATCGGCC
AACGCGCGGGGAGAGGCGGTTTGCGTATTGGCGCTCTTCCGCTTCCTCGCTCACTGACTCGCTGCGCTCG
GTCGTTCGGCTGCGGCGAGCGGTATCAGCTCACTCAAAGGCGGTAATACGGTTATCCACAGAATCAGGGG
ATAACGCAGGAAAGAACATGTGAGCAAAAGGCCAGCAAAAGGCCAGGAACCGTAAAAAGGCCGCGTTGCT
GGCGTTTTTCCATAGGCTCCGCCCCCCTGACGAGCATCACAAAAATCGACGCTCAAGTCAGAGGTGGCGA
AACCCGACAGGACTATAAAGATACCAGGCGTTTCCCCCTGGAAGCTCCCTCGTGCGCTCTCCTGTTCCGA
CCCTGCCGCTTACCGGATACCTGTCCGCCTTTCTCCCTTCGGGAAGCGTGGCGCTTTCTCATAGCTCACG
CTGTAGGTATCTCAGTTCGGTGTAGGTCGTTCGCTCCAAGCTGGGCTGTGTGCACGAACCCCCCGTTCAG
CCCGACCGCTGCGCCTTATCCGGTAACTATCGTCTTGAGTCCAACCCGGTAAGACACGACTTATCGCCAC
TGGCAGCAGCCACTGGTAACAGGATTAGCAGAGCGAGGTATGTAGGCGGTGCTACAGAGTTCTTGAAGTG
GTGGCCTAACTACGGCTACACTAGAAGGACAGTATTTGGTATCTGCGCTCTGCTGAAGCCAGTTACCTTC
GGAAAAAGAGTTGGTAGCTCTTGATCCGGCAAACAAACCACCGCTGGTAGCGGTGGTTTTTTTGTTTGCA
AGCAGCAGATTACGCGCAGAAAAAAAGGATCTCAAGAAGATCCTTTGATCTTTTCTACGGGGTCTGACGC
TCAGTGGAACGAAAACTCACGTTAAGGGATTTTGGTCATGAGATTATCAAAAAGGATCTTCACCTAGATC
CTTTTAAATTAAAAATGAAGTTTGCGGCCGCAAATCAATCTAAAGTATATATGAGTAAACTTGGTCTGAC
AGTTACCAATGCTTAATCAGTGAGGCACCTATCTCAGCGATCTGTCTATTTCGTTCATCCATAGTTGCCT
GACTCCCCGTCGTGTAGATAACTACGATACGGGAGGGCTTACCATCTGGCCCCAGTGCTGCAATGATACC
GCGAGACCCACGCTCACCGGCTCCAGATTTATCAGCAATAAACCAGCCAGCCGGAAGGGCCGAGCGCAGA
AGTGGTCCTGCAACTTTATCCGCCTCCATCCAGTCTATTAATTGTTGCCGGGAAGCTAGAGTAAGTAGTT
CGCCAGTTAATAGTTTGCGCAACGTTGTTGCCATTGCTACAGGCATCGTGGTGTCACGCTCGTCGTTTGG
TATGGCTTCATTCAGCTCCGGTTCCCAACGATCAAGGCGAGTTACATGATCCCCCATGTTGTGCAAAAAA
GCGGTTAGCTCCTTCGGTCCTCCGATCGTTGTCAGAAGTAAGTTGGCCGCAGTGTTATCACTCATGGTTA
TGGCAGCACTGCATAATTCTCTTACTGTCATGCCATCCGTAAGATGCTTTTCTGTGACTGGTGAGTACTC
AACCAAGTCATTCTGAGAATAGTGTATGCGGCGACCGAGTTGCTCTTGCCCGGCGTCAACACGGGATAAT
ACCGCGCCACATAGCAGAACTTTAAAAGTGCTCATCATTGGAAAACGTTCTTCGGGGCGAAAACTCTCAA
GGATCTTACCGCTGTTGAGATCCAGTTCGATGTAACCCACTCGTGCACCCAACTGATCTTCAGCATCTTT
TACTTTCACCAGCGTTTCTGGGTGAGCAAAAACAGGAAGGCAAAATGCCGCAAAAAAGGGAATAAGGGCG
ACACGGAAATGTTGAATACTCATACTCTTCCTTTTTCAATATTATTGAAGCATTTATCAGGGTTATTGTC
TCATGAGCGGATACATATTTGAATGTATTTAGAAAAATAAACAAATAGGGGTTCCGCGCACATTTCCCCG
AAAAGTGCCAC
