>Addgene plasmid #63078 | pKG204 | addgene partial sequence | sequence record 107023 | EGFP-C 5'-CATGGTCCTGCTGGAGTTCGTG-3'
GTCCGGAGGGGATCGGTGGAGCTCCACCGGTGGCGGCCGCTCTAGAGAGAATCTTTATTTTCAGGGCGCC
GCCAAATTCAAAGAAACCGCTGCTGCTAAATTCGAACGCCAGCACATGGACAGCGGAGGTGGAGGTACTA
GTCTCGAGATGGGAAAGAAAACCAAGCGGACAGCTGACAGTTCTTCTTCAGAGGATGAGGAGGAGTATGT
TGTGGAGAAGGTGCTAGACAGGCGCGTGGTTAAGGGACAAGTGGAATATCTACTGAAGTGGAAAGGCTTT
TCTGAGGAGCACAATACTTGGGAACCTGAGAAAAACTTGGATTGCCCTGAGCTAATTTCTGAATTTATGA
AAAAGTATAAGAAGATGAAGGAGGGTGAAAATAATAAACCCAGGGAGAAGTCAGAAAGTAACAAGAGGAA
ATCCAATTTCTCAAACAGTGCCGATGACATCAAATCTAAAAAAAAGAGAGAGCAGAGCAATGATATCGCT
CGGGGCTTTGAGAGAGGACTGGAACCAGAAAAGATCATTGGGGCAACAGATTCCTGTGGTGATTTAATGT
TCCTAATGAAATGGAAAGACACAGATGAAGCTGACCTGATTCTTGCAAAAGAAGCTAATGTGAAATGTCC
ACAAATTGTGATAGCATTTTATGAAGAGAGACTGACATGGCATGCATATCCTGAGGATGCGG
