>Addgene plasmid #63078 | pKG204 | addgene partial sequence | sequence record 107024 | pBABE3 5'-ACCCTAACTGACACACATTCC-3'
AGGTGTGGGAGGTTTTTTAAAGCAAGTAAAACCTCTACAAATGTGGTATGGCTGATTATGATCAGTTATC
TAGATCCGGTGGATCCCGGGCCCGCGGTACCGTCGACTGCAGAATTCTTAGCTCTTTGCTGTTTCTTTCT
CTTTGTTTTCCGCATCCTCAGGATATGCATGCCATGTCAGTCTCTCTTCATAAAATGCTATCACAATTTG
TGGACATTTCACATTAGCTTCTTTTGCAAGAATCAGGTCAGCTTCATCTGTGTCTTTCCATTTCATTAGG
AACATTAAATCACCACAGGAATCTGTTGCCCCAATGATCTTTTCTGGTTCCAGTCCTCTCTCAAAGCCCC
GAGCGATATCATTGCTCTGCTCTCTCTTTTTTTTAGATTTGATGTCATCGGCACTGTTTGAGAAATTGGA
TTTCCTCTTGTTACTTTCTGACTTCTCCCTGGGTTTATTATTTTCACCCTCCTTCATCTTCTTATACTTT
TTCATAAATTCAGAAATTAGCTCAGGGCAATCCAAGTTTTTCTCAGGTTCCCAAGTATTGTGCTCCTCAG
AAAAGCCTTTCCACTTCAGTAGATATTCCACTTGTCCCTTAACCACGCGCCTGTCTAGCACCTTCTCCAC
AACATACTCCTCCTCATCCTCTGA
